Addgene plasmid #177594: pEcH6PheRS
Purpose: Expresses His tagged PheRS in Escherichia coli cells
Depositing lab: Kambiz Hamadani. Depositing organization: California State University, San Marcos.
Backbone
  Vector backbone: 2BT
  Vector type: Bacterial Expression
Growth in bacteria
  Bacterial resistance: Ampicillin, 100 μg/mL
  Growth temperature: 37°C
  Growth strain: DH5alpha
  Copy number: High Copy
Gene/Insert
  Gene/Insert name: Phenylalanine tRNA Synthetase
  Species: Escherichia coli
  Entrez Gene: pheS (a.k.a. ECs2421)
  Tag / fusion protein: Hexahistidine (N terminal on backbone)
  Cloning method: Ligation Independent Cloning
Terms and licenses: Academic/Nonprofit Terms; Industry Terms: Not Available to Industry
How to cite: pEcH6PheRS was a gift from Kambiz Hamadani (Addgene plasmid # 177594 ; http://n2t.net/addgene:177594 ; RRID:Addgene_177594)
