[The description below was written by a language model from this plasmid's Addgene catalogue record and pLannotate feature annotations shown in this document.]
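Description:
pEcH6PheRS is a bacterial expression plasmid built on the 2BT backbone, a ligation-independent cloning vector, for producing hexahistidine-tagged Escherichia coli phenylalanyl-tRNA synthetase (PheRS) in E. coli. The 8.2 kb plasmid replicates from a ColE1/pMB1-type origin and is selected with ampicillin through the bla (β-lactamase) gene and its own promoter. The feature table also shows pBR322-derived elements: the bom mobility region, the rop gene, and two fragments of the tetracycline resistance gene with the tet promoter flanking the expression cassette. These fragments are remnants of a tet gene interrupted by the cassette, so tetracycline selection is not expected. The catalogue lists the plasmid as high copy, although rop normally acts to lower plasmid copy number.

The expression cassette is driven by a T7 promoter followed by the T7 gene 10 ribosome binding site, so transcription requires a host that supplies T7 RNA polymerase. Translation starts with a backbone-encoded N-terminal 6xHis tag and a TEV protease recognition site (annotated as a partial match), fused to pheS, which encodes the PheRS alpha subunit. The catalogue entry names only pheS, but the annotated sequence also contains pheT, the beta subunit gene, shortly downstream on the same strand. Both subunits therefore appear to be co-expressed from one transcript, with only the alpha subunit tagged. A T7 terminator closes the cassette; the short "SET1" fragment just before it is probably a match to T7 gene 10-derived vector sequence rather than a functional solubility tag.

The design suits overexpression of PheRS and purification by immobilized metal affinity chromatography, with TEV cleavage available to remove the tag. The record does not state specific downstream applications.
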