Features (pLannotate 1.2.2; 17 found; start..end, strand, type, name):
    107..695     +  rep_origin     ori: high-copy-number ColE1/pMB1/pBR322/pUC origin of replication
    881..1020    -  misc_feature   bom: basis of mobility region from pBR322
   1122..1313    -  CDS            rop: Rop protein, which maintains plasmids at low copy number; rop
   1330..1710    +  CDS            YPB1_ECOLX: Protein predicted: Swiss-Prot protein existence level 4. From Escherichia coli.
   1952..2852    -  CDS            TcR (fragment): tetracycline efflux protein; tet; confers resistance to tetracycline
   2874..2892    +  promoter       T7 promoter: promoter for bacteriophage T7 RNA polymerase
   2981..3003    +  RBS            RBS: efficient ribosome binding site from bacteriophage T7 gene 10 (Olins and Rangwala, 1989)
   3023..3040    +  CDS            6xHis: 6xHis affinity tag
   3041..3057    +  CDS            TEV site (fragment): tobacco etch virus (TEV) protease recognition and cleavage site
   3068..4045    +  CDS            pheS: SYFA_ECOLI - Experimental evidence at protein level: Swiss-Prot protein existence level 1. From Escherichia coli (strain K12).
   4063..6447    +  CDS            pheT: SYFB_ECOLI - Experimental evidence at protein level: Swiss-Prot protein existence level 1. From Escherichia coli (strain K12).
   6533..6582    +  CDS            SET1 (fragment): solubility-enhancement tag derived from T7 phage gene 10B
   6590..6637    +  terminator     T7 terminator: transcription terminator for bacteriophage T7 RNA polymerase
   6663..6955    -  CDS            TcR (fragment): tetracycline efflux protein; tet; confers resistance to tetracycline
   7003..7031    -  promoter       tet promoter: E. coli promoter for tetracycline efflux protein gene
   7144..7248    +  promoter       AmpR promoter: bla
   7249..8109    +  CDS            AmpR: β-lactamase; bla; confers resistance to ampicillin, carbenicillin, and related antibiotics
>Addgene plasmid #177594 | pEcH6PheRS | addgene full sequence | sequence record 350726 | Addgene NGS Result
GGATCTAGGTGAAGATCCTTTTTGATAATCTCATGACCAAAATCCCTTAACGTGAGTTTTCGTTCCACTG
AGCGTCAGACCCCGTAGAAAAGATCAAAGGATCTTCTTGAGATCCTTTTTTTCTGCGCGTAATCTGCTGC
TTGCAAACAAAAAAACCACCGCTACCAGCGGTGGTTTGTTTGCCGGATCAAGAGCTACCAACTCTTTTTC
CGAAGGTAACTGGCTTCAGCAGAGCGCAGATACCAAATACTGTCCTTCTAGTGTAGCCGTAGTTAGGCCA
CCACTTCAAGAACTCTGTAGCACCGCCTACATACCTCGCTCTGCTAATCCTGTTACCAGTGGCTGCTGCC
AGTGGCGATAAGTCGTGTCTTACCGGGTTGGACTCAAGACGATAGTTACCGGATAAGGCGCAGCGGTCGG
GCTGAACGGGGGGTTCGTGCACACAGCCCAGCTTGGAGCGAACGACCTACACCGAACTGAGATACCTACA
GCGTGAGCTATGAGAAAGCGCCACGCTTCCCGAAGGGAGAAAGGCGGACAGGTATCCGGTAAGCGGCAGG
GTCGGAACAGGAGAGCGCACGAGGGAGCTTCCAGGGGGAAACGCCTGGTATCTTTATAGTCCTGTCGGGT
TTCGCCACCTCTGACTTGAGCGTCGATTTTTGTGATGCTCGTCAGGGGGGCGGAGCCTATGGAAAAACGC
CAGCAACGCGGCCTTTTTACGGTTCCTGGCCTTTTGCTGGCCTTTTGCTCACATGTTCTTTCCTGCGTTA
TCCCCTGATTCTGTGGATAACCGTATTACCGCCTTTGAGTGAGCTGATACCGCTCGCCGCAGCCGAACGA
CCGAGCGCAGCGAGTCAGTGAGCGAGGAAGCGGAAGAGCGCCTGATGCGGTATTTTCTCCTTACGCATCT
GTGCGGTATTTCACACCGCAATGGTGCACTCTCAGTACAATCTGCTCTGATGCCGCATAGTTAAGCCAGT
ATACACTCCGCTATCGCTACGTGACTGGGTCATGGCTGCGCCCCGACACCCGCCAACACCCGCTGACGCG
CCCTGACGGGCTTGTCTGCTCCCGGCATCCGCTTACAGACAAGCTGTGACCGTCTCCGGGAGCTGCATGT
GTCAGAGGTTTTCACCGTCATCACCGAAACGCGCGAGGCAGCTGCGGTAAAGCTCATCAGCGTGGTCGTG
AAGCGATTCACAGATGTCTGCCTGTTCATCCGCGTCCAGCTCGTTGAGTTTCTCCAGAAGCGTTAATGTC
TGGCTTCTGATAAAGCGGGCCATGTTAAGGGCGGTTTTTTCCTGTTTGGTCACTGATGCCTCCGTGTAAG
GGGGATTTCTGTTCATGGGGGTAATGATACCGATGAAACGAGAGAGGATGCTCACGATACGGGTTACTGA
TGATGAACATGCCCGGTTACTGGAACGTTGTGAGGGTAAACAACTGGCGGTATGGATGCGGCGGGACCAG
AGAAAAATCACTCAGGGTCAATGCCAGCGCTTCGTTAATACAGATGTAGGTGTTCCACAGGGTAGCCAGC
AGCATCCTGCGATGCAGATCCGGAACATAATGGTGCAGGGCGCTGACTTCCGCGTTTCCAGACTTTACGA
AACACGGAAACCGAAGACCATTCATGTTGTTGCTCAGGTCGCAGACGTTTTGCAGCAGCAGTCGCTTCAC
GTTCGCTCGCGTATCGGTGATTCATTCTGCTAACCAGTAAGGCAACCCCGCCAGCCTAGCCGGGTCCTCA
ACGACAGGAGCACGATCATGCGCACCCGTGGCCAGGACCCAACGCTGCCCGAGATGCGCCGCGTGCGGCT
GCTGGAGATGGCGGACGCGATGGATATGTTCTGCCAAGGGTTGGTTTGCGCATTCACAGTTCTCCGCAAG
AATTGATTGGCTCCAATTCTTGGAGTGGTGAATCCGTTAGCGAGGTGCCGCCGGCTTCCATTCAGGTCGA
GGTGGCCCGGCTCCATGCACCGCGACGCAACGCGGGGAGGCAGACAAGGTATAGGGCGGCGCCTACAATC
CATGCCAACCCGTTCCATGTGCTCGCCGAGGCGGCATAAATCGCCGTGACGATCAGCGGTCCAATGATCG
AAGTTAGGCTGGTAAGAGCCGCGAGCGATCCTTGAAGCTGTCCCTGATGGTCGTCATCTACCTGCCTGGA
CAGCATGGCCTGCAACGCGGGCATCCCGATGCCGCCGGAAGCGAGAAGAATCATAATGGGGAAGGCCATC
CAGCCTCGCGTCGCGAACGCCAGCAAGACGTAGCCCAGCGCGTCGGCCGCCATGCCGGCGATAATGGCCT
GCTTCTCGCCGAAACGTTTGGTGGCGGGACCAGTGACGAAGGCTTGAGCGAGGGCGTGCAAGATTCCGAA
TACCGCAAGCGACAGGCCGATCATCGTCGCGCTCCAGCGAAAGCGGTCCTCGCCGAAAATGACCCAGAGC
GCTGCCGGCACCTGTCCTACGAGTTGCATGATAAAGAAGACAGTCATAAGTGCGGCGACGATAGTCATGC
CCCGCGCCCACCGGAAGGAGCTGACTGGGTTGAAGGCTCTCAAGGGCATCGGTCGACGCTCTCCCTTATG
CGACTCCTGCATTAGGAAGCAGCCCAGTAGTAGGTTGAGGCCGTTGAGCACCGCCGCCGCAAGGAATGGT
GCATGCAAGGAGATGGCGCCCAACAGTCCCCCGGCCACGGGGCCTGCCACCATACCCACGCCGAAACAAG
CGCTCATGAGCCCGAAGTGGCGAGCCCGATCTTCCCCATCGGTGATGTCGGCGATATAGGCGCCAGCAAC
CGCACCTGTGGCGCCGGTGATGCCGGCCACGATGCGTCCGGCGTAGAGGATCGAGATCTCGATCCCGCGA
AATTAATACGACTCACTATAGGGAGACCACAACGGTTTCCCTCTAGTGCCGGCTCCGGAGAGCTCTTTAA
TTAAGCGGCCGCCCTGCAGGACTCGAGTTCTAGAAATAATTTTGTTTAACTTTAAGAAGGAGATATACAT
ATGAAATCTTCTCACCATCACCATCACCATGAAAACCTGTACTTCCAATCCAATGCATCACATCTCGCAG
AACTGGTTGCCAGTGCGAAGGCGGCCATTAGCCAGGCGTCAGATGTTGCCGCGTTAGATAATGTGCGCGT
CGAATATTTGGGTAAAAAAGGGCACTTAACCCTTCAGATGACGACCCTGCGTGAGCTGCCGCCAGAAGAG
CGTCCGGCAGCTGGTGCGGTTATCAACGAAGCGAAAGAGCAGGTTCAGCAGGCGCTGAATGCGCGTAAAG
CGGAACTGGAAAGCGCTGCACTGAATGCGCGTCTGGCGGCGGAAACGATTGATGTCTCTCTGCCAGGTCG
TCGCATTGAAAACGGCGGTCTGCATCCGGTTACCCGTACCATCGACCGTATCGAAAGTTTCTTCGGTGAG
CTTGGCTTTACCGTGGCAACCGGGCCGGAAATCGAAGACGATTATCATAACTTCGATGCTCTGAACATTC
CTGGTCACCACCCGGCGCGCGCTGACCACGACACTTTCTGGTTTGACACTACCCGCCTGCTGCGTACCCA
GACCTCTGGCGTACAGATCCGCACCATGAAAGCCCAGCAGCCACCGATTCGTATCATCGCGCCTGGCCGT
GTTTATCGTAACGACTACGACCAGACTCACACGCCGATGTTCCATCAGATGGAAGGTCTGATTGTTGATA
CCAACATCAGCTTTACCAACCTGAAAGGCACGCTGCACGACTTCCTGCGTAACTTCTTTGAGGAAGATTT
GCAGATTCGCTTCCGTCCTTCCTACTTCCCGTTTACCGAACCTTCTGCAGAAGTGGACGTCATGGGTAAA
AACGGTAAATGGCTGGAAGTGCTGGGCTGCGGGATGGTGCATCCGAACGTGTTGCGTAACGTTGGCATCG
ACCCGGAAGTTTACTCTGGTTTCGCCTTCGGGATGGGGATGGAGCGTCTGACTATGTTGCGTTACGGCGT
CACCGACCTGCGTTCATTCTTCGAAAACGATCTGCGTTTCCTCAAACAGTTTAAATAAGGCAGGAATAGA
TTATGAAATTCAGTGAACTGTGGTTACGCGAATGGGTGAACCCGGCGATTGATAGCGATGCGCTGGCAAA
TCAAATCACTATGGCGGGCCTGGAAGTTGACGGTGTAGAACCGGTTGCCGGCAGCTTCCACGGCGTGGTC
GTTGGTGAAGTGGTTGAGTGTGCGCAGCATCCGAACGCTGACAAACTGCGTGTGACAAAAGTGAATGTCG
GCGGCGATCGCCTGCTGGACATCGTCTGCGGTGCGCCAAACTGCCGTCAGGGCCTGCGTGTAGCGGTAGC
GACCATTGGTGCTGTTCTGCCGGGTGATTTCAAAATTAAAGCGGCGAAACTGCGTGGCGAACCGTCTGAA
GGGATGCTGTGCTCCTTCTCTGAACTGGGCATTTCTGACGATCACAGCGGCATTATCGAACTGCCTGCGG
ATGCGCCGATTGGCACCGATATCCGTGAATACCTGAAACTTGATGACAACACCATCGAAATCAGCGTGAC
GCCAAACCGTGCCGACTGCTTAGGCATCATTGGTGTTGCGCGTGACGTTGCCGTGCTGAACCAGCTGCCG
CTGGTTCAACCGGAAATCGTTCCGGTTGGTGCGACCATCGACGACACGCTGCCGATTACAGTCGAAGCGC
CGGAAGCCTGCCCGCGTTATCTTGGCCGTGTGGTAAAAGGCATTAACGTTAAAGCGCCAACTCCGCTGTG
GATGAAAGAAAAACTGCGTCGTTGCGGGATCCGTTCTATCGATGCAGTTGTTGACGTCACCAACTATGTG
CTGCTCGAACTGGGCCAGCCGATGCACGCTTTCGATAAAGATCGCATTGAAGGCGGCATTGTGGTGCGGA
TGGCGAAAGAGGGCGAAACGCTGGTGCTGCTCGACGGTACTGAAGCGAAGCTGAATGCTGACACTCTGGT
CATCGCCGACCACAACAAGGCGCTGGCGATGGGCGGCATCTTCGGTGGCGAACACTCTGGCGTGAATGAC
GAAACACAAAACGTGCTGCTGGAATGCGCGTTCTTTAGCCCGCTGTCTATCACCGGTCGTGCTCGTCGTC
ATGGCCTGCATACCGATGCGTCTCACCGTTATGAGCGTGGCGTTGATCCGGCACTGCAGCACAAAGCGAT
GGAACGTGCGACCCGTCTGCTGATCGACATCTGCGGTGGTGAGGCTGGCCCGGTAATTGATATCACCAAC
GAAGCAACGCTGCCGAAGCGTGCAACCATCACTCTACGTCGTAGCAAACTGGATCGCCTGATCGGCCATC
ATATTGCGGATGAGCAGGTAACTGACATTCTGCGTCGTCTCGGCTGCGAAGTGACCGAAGGCAAAGACGA
ATGGCAGGCAGTTGCGCCGAGCTGGCGTTTCGATATGGAGATTGAAGAAGATCTGGTTGAAGAAGTCGCG
CGTGTTTACGGCTACAACAACATCCCGGATGAGCCGGTACAGGCAAGCCTGATTATGGGTACTCACCGTG
AAGCTGACCTGTCGCTCAAGCGCGTGAAAACGCTGCTCAACGACAAAGGCTATCAGGAAGTGATCACCTA
CAGCTTCGTTGATCCGAAAGTGCAGCAGATGATCCATCCAGGCGTTGAAGCCTTACTGCTGCCAAGCCCG
ATCTCTGTTGAAATGTCAGCAATGCGTCTTTCTCTGTGGACTGGCCTGCTGGCAACCGTGGTGTACAACC
AGAACCGTCAGCAGAACCGTGTGCGCATTTTCGAAAGCGGTCTGCGTTTCGTACCAGATACTCAGGCACC
GTTGGGCATTCGTCAGGATCTGATGTTAGCCGGTGTGATTTGCGGTAACCGTTACGAAGAGCACTGGAAC
CTGGCAAAAGAGACCGTTGATTTCTATGATTTGAAAGGCGATCTTGAATCCGTTCTCGACCTGACCGGTA
AACTGAATGAGGTTGAGTTCCGTGCAGAAGCGAATCCGGCACTGCATCCGGGGCAATCCGCAGCGATTTA
TCTGAAAGGTGAACGTATTGGTTTTGTTGGGGTTGTTCATCCTGAACTGGAACGTAAACTGGATCTTAAC
GGTCGCACTCTGGTGTTCGAACTGGAGTGGAACAAGCTCGCAGACCGCGTGGTGCCTCAGGCGCGCGAGA
TTTCTCGCTTCCCGGCGAACCGTCGTGACATCGCGGTGGTGGTCGCAGAAAACGTTCCCGCAGCGGATAT
TTTATCCGAATGTAAGAAAGTTGGCGTAAATCAGGTAGTTGGCGTAAACTTATTTGACGTGTACCGCGGT
AAGGGTGTTGCGGAGGGGTATAAGAGCCTCGCCATAAGCCTGATCCTGCAAGATACCAGCCGTACACTCG
AAGAAGAGGAGATTGCCGCTACCGTCGCCAAATGTGTAGAGGCATTAAAAGAGCGATTCCAGGCATCATT
GAGGGATTAATAACATTGGAAGTGGATAACGGATCCGCGATCGCGGCGCGCCACCTGGTGGCCGGCCGGT
ACCACGCGTGCGCGCTGATCCGGCTGCTAACAAAGCCCGAAAGGAAGCTGAGTTGGCTGCTGCCACCGCT
GAGCAATAACTAGCATAACCCCTTGGGGCCTCTAAACGGGTCTTGAGGGGTTTTTTGCTGAAAGGAGGAA
CTATATCCGGATATCCACAGGACGGGTGTGGTCGCCATGATCGCGTAGTCGATAGTGGCTCCAAGTAGCG
AAGCGAGCAGGACTGGGCGGCGGCCAAAGCGGTCGGACAGTGCTCCGAGAACGGGTGCGCATAGAAATTG
CATCAACGCATATAGCGCTAGCAGCACGCCATAGTGACTGGCGATGCTGTCGGAATGGACGATATCCCGC
AAGAGGCCCGGCAGTACCGGCATAACCAAGCCTATGCCTACAGCATCCAGGGTGACGGTGCCGAGGATGA
CGATGAGCGCATTGTTAGATTTCATACACGGTGCCTGACTGCGTTAGCAATTTAACTGTGATAAACTACC
GCATTAAAGCTTATCGATGATAAGCTGTCAAACATGAGAATTCTTGAAGACGAAAGGGCCTCGTGATACG
CCTATTTTTATAGGTTAATGTCATGATAATAATGGTTTCTTAGACGTCAGGTGGCACTTTTCGGGGAAAT
GTGCGCGGAACCCCTATTTGTTTATTTTTCTAAATACATTCAAATATGTATCCGCTCATGAGACAATAAC
CCTGATAAATGCTTCAATAACATTGAAAAAGGAAGAGTATGAGTATTCAACATTTCCGTGTCGCCCTTAT
TCCCTTTTTTGCGGCATTTTGCCTTCCTGTTTTTGCTCACCCAGAAACGCTGGTGAAAGTAAAAGATGCT
GAAGATCAGTTGGGTGCACGAGTGGGTTACATCGAACTGGATCTCAACAGCGGTAAGATCCTTGAGAGTT
TTCGCCCCGAAGAACGTTTTCCAATGATGAGCACTTTTAAAGTTCTGCTATGTGGCGCGGTATTATCCCG
TGTTGACGCCGGGCAAGAGCAACTCGGTCGCCGCATACACTATTCTCAGAATGACTTGGTTGAGTACTCA
CCAGTCACAGAAAAGCATCTTACGGATGGCATGACAGTAAGAGAATTATGCAGTGCTGCCATAACCATGA
GTGATAACACTGCGGCCAACTTACTTCTGACAACGATCGGAGGACCGAAGGAGCTAACCGCTTTTTTGCA
CAACATGGGGGATCATGTAACTCGCCTTGATCGTTGGGAACCGGAGCTGAATGAAGCCATACCAAACGAC
GAGCGTGACACCACGATGCCTGCAGCAATGGCAACAACGTTGCGCAAACTATTAACTGGCGAACTACTTA
CTCTAGCTTCCCGGCAACAATTAATAGACTGGATGGAGGCGGATAAAGTTGCAGGACCACTTCTGCGCTC
GGCCCTTCCGGCTGGCTGGTTTATTGCTGATAAATCTGGAGCCGGTGAGCGTGGGTCTCGCGGTATCATT
GCAGCACTGGGGCCAGATGGTAAGCCCTCCCGTATCGTAGTTATCTACACGACGGGGAGTCAGGCAACTA
TGGATGAACGAAATAGACAGATCGCTGAGATAGGTGCCTCACTGATTAAGCATTGGTAACTGTCAGACCA
AGTTTACTCATATATACTTTAGATTGATTTAAAACTTCATTTTTAATTTAAAA
